>Addgene plasmid #239879 | LLP957 | addgene full sequence | sequence record 490761 | Addgene NGS Result
TATCGGAATGGGAAAGTCTGGTAAATCTGGAAATGGTTCTTACAGACTTTTGGATCATTATAAGTACCTC
ACAGCTTGGTTCGAACTTCTCAACTTACCTAAGAAGATTATTTTCGTTGGACACGATTGGGGTGCTTGCT
TGGCATTCCATTACTCATACGAACACCAAGATAAGATCAAAGCTATAGTTCATGCAGAGAGTGTTGTGGA
TGTGATAGAATCTTGGGATGAGTGGCCAGATATTGAAGAGGATATTGCTTTGATCAAGTCTGAAGAGGGA
GAAAAGATGGTTCTCGAAAATAACTTTTTCGTGGAAACTATGCTTCCTTCAAAGATTATGAGAAAATTGG
AACCAGAAGAGTTTGCTGCATATCTCGAACCTTTCAAGGAAAAAGGAGAGGTTAGAAGGCCAACACTCAG
TTGGCCTAGGGAAATACCATTAGTTAAGGGAGGTAAACCTGATGTTGTGCAGATCGTGAGAAATTATAAC
GCTTACCTTAGGGCATCAGATGATTTGCCTAAGATGTTCATCGAGTCAGATCCAGGATTTTTCAGTAATG
CTATAGTTGAAGGTGCAAAGAAATTTCCAAACACCGAGTTCGTTAAGGTGAAAGGATTGCATTTCTCACA
AGAAGATGCTCCTGATGAGATGGGAAAGTATATTAAGTCTTTTGTTGAAAGAGTGCTCAAAAACGAGCAG
GGTTCTCGATCTGATGCTTCTGAAGTAACGTCAACAAGCTCCCAGTCTGAGGTATGCACAGTGGAAACGC
CAGGTTGTGTTGGTTCTTAAGGTACCCGGCCATGCTAGAGTCCGCAAAAATCACCAGTCTCTCTCTACAA
ATCTATCTCTCTCTATTTTTCTCCAGAATAATGTGTGAGTAGTTCCCAGATAAGGGAATTAGGGTTCTTA
TAGGGTTTCGCTCATGTGTTGAGCATATAAGAAACCCTTAGTATGTATTTGTATTTGTAAAATACTTCTA
TCAATAAAATTTCTAATTCCTAAAACCAAAATCCAGTGACCTACTAGTAATAAAATATCTTTATTTTCAT
TACATCTGTGTGTTGGTTTTTTGTGTGAATCGATAGTACTAACATACGCTCTCCATCAAAACAAAACGAA
ACAAAACAAACTAGCAAAATAGGCTGTCCCCAGTGCAAGTGCAGGTGCCAGAACATTTCTCTAGCGCTCT
CTAGAGAACCGCAACGTTGAAGGAGCCACTGAGCCGCGGGTTTCTGGAGTTTAATGAGCTAAGCACATAC
GTCAGAAACCATTATTGCGCGTTCAAAAGTCGCCTAAGGTCACTATCAGCTAGCAAATATTTCTTGTCAA
AAATGCTCCACTGACGTTCCATAAATTCCCCTCGGTATCCAATTAGAGTCCATGGATGGAAGACGCCAAA
AACATAAAGAAAGGCCCGGCGCCATTCTATCCGCTGGAAGATGGAACCGCTGGAGAGCAACTGCATAAGG
TAAGTTTCTGCTTCTACCTTTGATATATATATAATAATTATCATTAATTAGTAGTAATATAATATTTCAA
ATATTTTTTTCAAAATAAAAGAATGTAGTATATAGCAATTGCTTTTCTGTAGTTTATAAGTGTGTATATT
TTAATTTATAACTTTTCTAATATATGACCAAAATTTGTTGATGTGCAGGCTATGAAGAGATACGCCCTGG
TTCCTGGAACAATTGCTTTTACAGATGCACATATCGAGGTGGACATCACTTACGCTGAGTACTTCGAAAT
GTCCGTTCGGTTGGCAGAAGCTATGAAACGATATGGGCTGAATACAAATCACAGAATCGTCGTATGCAGT
GAAAACTCTCTTCAATTCTTTATGCCGGTGTTGGGCGCGTTATTTATCGGAGTTGCAGTTGCGCCCGCGA
ACGACATTTATAATGAACGTGAATTGCTCAACAGTATGGGCATTTCGCAGCCTACCGTGGTGTTCGTTTC
CAAAAAGGGGTTGCAAAAAATTTTGAACGTGCAAAAAAAGCTCCCAATCATCCAAAAAATTATTATCATG
GATTCTAAAACGGATTACCAGGGATTTCAGTCGATGTACACGTTCGTCACATCTCATCTACCTCCCGGTT
TTAATGAATACGATTTTGTGCCAGAGTCCTTCGATAGGGACAAGACAATTGCACTGATCATGAACTCCTC
TGGATCTACTGGTCTGCCTAAAGGTGTCGCTCTGCCTCATAGAACTGCCTGCGTGAGATTCTCGCATGCC
AGAGATCCTATTTTTGGCAATCAAATCATTCCGGATACTGCGATTTTAAGTGTTGTTCCATTCCATCACG
GTTTTGGAATGTTTACTACACTCGGATATTTGATATGTGGATTTCGAGTCGTCTTAATGTATAGATTTGA
AGAAGAGCTGTTTCTGAGGAGCCTTCAGGATTACAAGATTCAAAGTGCGCTGCTGGTGCCAACCCTATTC
TCCTTCTTCGCCAAAAGCACTCTGATTGACAAATACGATTTATCTAATTTACACGAAATTGCTTCTGGTG
GCGCTCCCCTCTCTAAGGAAGTCGGGGAAGCGGTTGCCAAGAGGTTCCATCTGCCAGGTATCAGGCAAGG
ATATGGGCTCACTGAGACTACATCAGCTATTCTGATTACACCCGAGGGGGATGATAAACCGGGCGCGGTC
GGTAAAGTTGTTCCATTTTTTGAAGCGAAGGTTGTGGATCTGGATACCGGGAAAACGCTGGGCGTTAATC
AAAGAGGCGAACTGTGTGTGAGAGGTCCTATGATTATGTCCGGTTATGTAAACAATCCGGAAGCGACCAA
CGCCTTGATTGACAAGGATGGATGGCTACATTCTGGAGACATAGCTTACTGGGACGAAGACGAACACTTC
TTCATCGTTGACCGCCTGAAGTCTCTGATTAAGTACAAAGGCTATCAGGTGGCTCCCGCTGAATTGGAAT
CCATCTTGCTCCAACACCCCAACATCTTCGACGCAGGTGTCGCAGGTCTTCCCGACGATGACGCCGGTGA
ACTTCCCGCCGCCGTTGTTGTTTTGGAGCACGGAAAGACGATGACGGAAAAAGAGATCGTGGATTACGTC
GCCAGTCAAGTAACAACCGCGAAAAAGTTGCGCGGAGGAGTTGTGTTTGTGGACGAAGTACCGAAAGGTC
TTACCGGAAAACTCGACGCAAGAAAAATCAGAGAGATCCTCATAAAGGCCAAGAAGGGCGGAAAGATCGC
CGTGTAACTCGAGGATCGTTCAAACATTTGGCAATAAAGTTTCTTAAGATTGAATCCTGTTGCCGGTCTT
GCGACGATTATCATATAATTTCTGTTGAATTACGTTAAGCATGTAATAATTAACATGTAATGCATGACGT
TATTTATGAGATGGGTTTTTATGATTAGAGTCCCGCAATTATACATTTAATACGCGATAGAAAACAAAAT
ATAGCGCGCAAACTAGGATAAATTATCGCGCGCGGTGTCATCTATGTTACTAGATCAATAAAATATCTTT
ATTTTCATTACATCTGTGTGTTGGTTTTTTGTGTGAATCGATAGTACTAACATACGCTCTCCATCAAAAC
AAAACGAAACAAAACAAACTAGCAAAATAGGCTGTCCCCAGTGCAAGTGCAGGTGCCAGAACATTTCTCT
GAGCTCCAGCTTTTGTTCCCTTTAGTGAGGGTTAATTTCGAGCTTGGCGTAATCATGGTCATAGCTGTTT
CCTGTGTGAAATTGTTATCCGCTCACAATTCCACACAACATACGAGCCGGAAGCATAAAGTGTAAAGCCT
GGGGTGCCTAATGAGTGAGCTAACTCACATTAATTGCGTTGCGCTCACTGCCCGCTTTCCAGTCGGGAAA
CCTGTCGTGCCAGCTGCATTAATGAATCGGCCAACGCGCGGGGAGAGGCGGTTTGCGTATTGGGCGCTCT
TCCGCTTCCTCGCTCACTGACTCGCTGCGCTCGGTCGTTCGGCTGCGGCGAGCGGTATCAGCTCACTCAA
AGGCGGTAATACGGTTATCCACAGAATCAGGGGATAACGCAGGAAAGAACATGTGAGCAAAAGGCCAGCA
AAAGGCCAGGAACCGTAAAAAGGCCGCGTTGCTGGCGTTTTTCCATAGGCTCCGCCCCCCTGACGAGCAT
CACAAAAATCGACGCTCAAGTCAGAGGTGGCGAAACCCGACAGGACTATAAAGATACCAGGCGTTTCCCC
CTGGAAGCTCCCTCGTGCGCTCTCCTGTTCCGACCCTGCCGCTTACCGGATACCTGTCCGCCTTTCTCCC
TTCGGGAAGCGTGGCGCTTTCTCATAGCTCACGCTGTAGGTATCTCAGTTCGGTGTAGGTCGTTCGCTCC
AAGCTGGGCTGTGTGCACGAACCCCCCGTTCAGCCCGACCGCTGCGCCTTATCCGGTAACTATCGTCTTG
AGTCCAACCCGGTAAGACACGACTTATCGCCACTGGCAGCAGCCACTGGTAACAGGATTAGCAGAGCGAG
GTATGTAGGCGGTGCTACAGAGTTCTTGAAGTGGTGGCCTAACTACGGCTACACTAGAAGAACAGTATTT
GGTATCTGCGCTCTGCTGAAGCCAGTTACCTTCGGAAAAAGAGTTGGTAGCTCTTGATCCGGCAAACAAA
CCACCGCTGGTAGCGGTGGTTTTTTTGTTTGCAAGCAGCAGATTACGCGCAGAAAAAAAGGATCTCAAGA
AGATCCTTTGATCTTTTCTACGGGGTCTGACGCTCAGTGGAACGAAAACTCACGTTAAGGGATTTTGGTC
ATGAGATTATCAAAAAGGATCTTCACCTAGATCCTTTTAAATTAAAAATGAAGTTTTAAATCAATCTAAA
GTATATATGAGTAAACTTGGTCTGACAGTTACCAATGCTTAATCAGTGAGGCACCTATCTCAGCGATCTG
TCTATTTCGTTCATCCATAGTTGCCTGACTCCCCGTCGTGTAGATAACTACGATACGGGAGGGCTTACCA
TCTGGCCCCAGTGCTGCAATGATACCGCGAGACCCACGCTCACCGGCTCCAGATTTATCAGCAATAAACC
AGCCAGCCGGAAGGGCCGAGCGCAGAAGTGGTCCTGCAACTTTATCCGCCTCCATCCAGTCTATTAATTG
TTGCCGGGAAGCTAGAGTAAGTAGTTCGCCAGTTAATAGTTTGCGCAACGTTGTTGCCATTGCTACAGGC
ATCGTGGTGTCACGCTCGTCGTTTGGTATGGCTTCATTCAGCTCCGGTTCCCAACGATCAAGGCGAGTTA
CATGATCCCCCATGTTGTGCAAAAAAGCGGTTAGCTCCTTCGGTCCTCCGATCGTTGTCAGAAGTAAGTT
GGCCGCAGTGTTATCACTCATGGTTATGGCAGCACTGCATAATTCTCTTACTGTCATGCCATCCGTAAGA
TGCTTTTCTGTGACTGGTGAGTACTCAACCAAGTCATTCTGAGAATAGTGTATGCGGCGACCGAGTTGCT
CTTGCCCGGCGTCAATACGGGATAATACCGCGCCACATAGCAGAACTTTAAAAGTGCTCATCATTGGAAA
ACGTTCTTCGGGGCGAAAACTCTCAAGGATCTTACCGCTGTTGAGATCCAGTTCGATGTAACCCACTCGT
GCACCCAACTGATCTTCAGCATCTTTTACTTTCACCAGCGTTTCTGGGTGAGCAAAAACAGGAAGGCAAA
ATGCCGCAAAAAAGGGAATAAGGGCGACACGGAAATGTTGAATACTCATACTCTTCCTTTTTCAATATTA
TTGAAGCATTTATCAGGGTTATTGTCTCATGAGCGGATACATATTTGAATGTATTTAGAAAAATAAACAA
ATAGGGGTTCCGCGCACATTTCCCCGAAAAGTGCCACCTAAATTGTAAGCGTTAATATTTTGTTAAAATT
CGCGTTAAATTTTTGTTAAATCAGCTCATTTTTTAACCAATAGGCCGAAATCGGCAAAATCCCTTATAAA
TCAAAAGAATAGACCGAGATAGGGT
[37 nt withheld, positions 5976-6012]
AAAGAACGTGGACTCCAACGTCAAAGG
[49 nt withheld, positions 6040-6088]
T
[91 nt withheld, positions 6090-6180]
G
[124 nt withheld, positions 6182-6305]
CCCATTCGCCATTCAGGCTGCGCAACTGTTGGGAAGGGCGATCGGTGCGGGCCTCTTCGCTATTACGCCA
GCTGGCGAAAGGGGGATGTGCTGCAAGGCGATTAAGTTGGGTAACGCCAGGGTTTTCCCAGTCACGACGT
TGTAAAACGACGGCCAGTGAATTGTAATACGACTCACTATAGGGCGAATTGGGTACAAGCTTGATCATGC
CGAATTCCGAACGCGTTCCAACACTCGAATCCCCACCCGTTGGACCAAACCCGGCTCATTAAGCGTCGGT
TCAGATTTATTTCCTTTATTTAAAAAAAAGGAAAGGGTAAAAAATAGAAAATTGGAAACAGTTAAAGCCC
AAAATTGTAATTTACCGAGAATTGTAAATTTACCTCAGCCCGGCCTCGGTACGAGTGGACTATAAATACG
GGCTGCGCTCCTCCTCTGTGGAATCCCCTCGTCGCTGCGTCTCTCTCCCGCAACCTTCGATTTTCGTTTA
TTCGCATCCATCGGAGAGAGAAAACAATCAATAAGCGACCGGATCCGTCGACATAACTGCAGATGACTTC
AAAGGTGTATGATCCTGAGCAGGTAAGTTTCTGCTTCTACCTTTGATATATATATAATAATTATCATTAA
TTAGTAGTAATATAATATTTCAAATATTTTTTTCAAAATAAAAGAATGTAGTATATAGCAATTGCTTTTC
TGTAGTTTATAAGTGTGTATATTTTAATTTATAACTTTTCTAATATATGACCAAAATTTGTTGATGTGCA
GAGAAAAAGAATGATAACTGGTCCACAATGGTGGGCAAGATGTAAACAGATGAACGTGCTTGATTCTTTC
ATTAATTACTACGATTCAGAAAAGCACGCTGAGAATGCAGTTATCTTTCTTCACGGAAACGCTGCATCTT
CATATTTGTGGAGACATGTTGTGCCTCACATTGAACCAGTGGCTAGGTGTATTATCCCAGATCT
Features (pLannotate 1.2.2; 24 found; start..end, strand, type, name):
    707..781     +  CDS            DREB2A (fragment): DRE2A_ARATH - Also known as ERF045. Experimental evidence at protein level: Swiss-Prot protein existence level 1. Transcriptional activator that binds specifically to the DNA sequence 5'-[AG]CCGAC-3'. Binding to the C-repeat/DRE element mediates high salinity- and dehydration-inducible transcription. From Arabidopsis thaliana (Mouse-ear cress).
    858..1017    +  polyA_signal   CaMV poly(A) signal (fragment): cauliflower mosaic virus polyadenylation signal
   1029..1077    +  polyA_signal   poly(A) signal: synthetic polyadenylation signal
   1091..1182    +  misc_feature   pause site: RNA polymerase II transcriptional pause signal from the human α2 globin gene
   1196..1375    +  promoter       NOS promoter: nopaline synthase promoter
   1386..1470    +  CDS            luciferase (fragment): firefly luciferase; luc+; enhanced luc+ version of the luciferase gene
   1470..1658    +  intron         IV2 intron: modified second intron of the potato ST-LS1 gene (Vancanneyt et al., 1990)
   1657..3227    +  CDS            luciferase (fragment): firefly luciferase; luc+; enhanced luc+ version of the luciferase gene
   3234..3486    +  terminator     NOS terminator: nopaline synthase terminator and poly(A) signal
   3487..3535    +  polyA_signal   poly(A) signal: synthetic polyadenylation signal
   3549..3640    +  misc_feature   pause site: RNA polymerase II transcriptional pause signal from the human α2 globin gene
   3659..3677    -  promoter       T3 promoter: promoter for bacteriophage T3 RNA polymerase
   3722..3738    -  protein_bind   lac operator: The lac repressor binds to the lac operator to inhibit transcription in E. coli. This inhibition can be relieved by adding lactose or isopropyl-β-D-thiogalactopyranoside (IPTG). lac repressor encoded by lacI
   3746..3776    -  promoter       lac promoter: promoter for the E. coli lac operon
   3791..3812    -  protein_bind   CAP binding site: CAP binding activates transcription in the presence of cAMP. E. coli catabolite activator protein
   3825..3917    -  CDS            lacI (fragment): lac repressor; lacI; The lac repressor binds to the lac operator to inhibit transcription in E. coli. This inhibition can be relieved by adding lactose or isopropyl-β-D-thiogalactopyranoside (IPTG).
   4100..4688    -  rep_origin     ori: high-copy-number ColE1/pMB1/pBR322/pUC origin of replication
   4859..5719    -  CDS            AmpR: β-lactamase; bla; confers resistance to ampicillin, carbenicillin, and related antibiotics
   5720..5824    -  promoter       AmpR promoter: bla
   5877..6305    -  rep_origin     f1 ori (sequence partly withheld): f1 bacteriophage origin of replication; arrow indicates direction of (+) strand synthesis
   6310..6467    -  CDS            lacZα (fragment): LacZα fragment of β-galactosidase; lacZ fragment
   6470..6488    +  promoter       T7 promoter: promoter for bacteriophage T7 RNA polymerase
   6888..7076    +  intron         IV2 intron: modified second intron of the potato ST-LS1 gene (Vancanneyt et al., 1990)
   7074..700     +  CDS            LUCI_RENRE (across the origin): Experimental evidence at protein level: Swiss-Prot protein existence level 1. Upon binding the substrate, the enzyme catalyzes an oxygenation, producing a very short-lived hydroperoxide that cyclizes into a dioxetanone structure, which collapses, releasing a CO(2) molecule. The spontaneous breakdown of the dioxetanone releases the energy (about 50 kcal/mole) that is necessary to generate the excited state of the coelenteramide product, which is the singlet form of the monoanion. In vivo the product undergoes the process of nonradiative energy transfer to an accessory protein, a green fluoresce
