[The description below was written by a language model from this plasmid's Addgene catalogue record and pLannotate feature annotations shown in this document.]
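Description:
LLP957 is a dual-luciferase reporter plasmid for plant synthetic biology, built on the pBluescript SK(+) backbone. It is propagated in E. coli as a high-copy plasmid through its ColE1/pUC-type origin and selected with ampicillin via the β-lactamase gene. The backbone also retains the f1 phage origin, remnants of the lacZα/lac promoter region, and flanking T7 and T3 phage promoters. There are no T-DNA borders or plant selection markers in the annotation, which suggests direct DNA delivery for transient assays rather than Agrobacterium-mediated transformation, although the record does not state the delivery route.

The test cassette places Renilla luciferase under the engineered TCTP-SynPro-10 promoter. This promoter is not annotated in the feature table but presumably lies in the unannotated stretch between the T7 promoter and the Renilla coding region. The Rluc sequence appears to be interrupted by the potato ST-LS1 IV2 intron, which restricts functional expression to eukaryotic cells. It carries a C-terminal PEST degradation tag; the short fragment annotated as DREB2A just after Rluc probably corresponds to this tag. A destabilised reporter turns over quickly, so its signal tracks changes in promoter activity more closely. The cassette ends with a CaMV polyadenylation signal, followed by a synthetic poly(A) signal and an RNA polymerase II pause site that limit read-through. Downstream, a NOS promoter drives intron-containing firefly luciferase (luc+) with a NOS terminator and a second poly(A)/pause insulator, providing a constitutive internal reference for normalising Rluc output.

The associated work concerns CRISPRi-based gene circuits in plants, so the synthetic promoter is likely a repressible part whose activity is read as the Rluc/Fluc ratio. The record does not describe its design.
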