Addgene plasmid #239879: LLP957
Purpose: TCTP-SynPro-10 engineered promoter driving the expression of Renilla luciferase
Depositing lab: Ryan Lister. Depositing organization: University of Western Australia. Publication: CRISPRi-based circuits to control gene expression in plants. Khan MA, Herring G, Zhu JY, Oliva M, Fourie E, Johnston B, Zhang Z, Potter J, Pineda L, Pflueger J, Swain T, Pflueger C, Lloyd JPB, Secco D, Small I, Kidd BN, Lister R. Nat Biotechnol. 2025 Mar;43(3):416-430. doi: 10.1038/s41587-024-02236-w. Epub 2024 May 20. PubMed 38769424.
Backbone
  Vector backbone: pBluescript SK(+)
  Vector type: Synthetic Biology
Growth in bacteria
  Bacterial resistance: Ampicillin, 100 μg/mL
  Growth temperature: 30°C
  Growth strain: DH5alpha
  Copy number: High Copy
Gene/Insert
  Gene/Insert name: TCTP-SynPro-10::Rluc (alt name: Other genes: NOS::Fluc)
  Species: Synthetic
  Mutation: N/A
  Tag / fusion protein: PEST on C-terminus of Rluc (C terminal on insert)
  Cloning method: Restriction Enzyme; 5′ cloning site Unknown (unknown if destroyed)
Terms and licenses: Academic/Nonprofit Terms; Industry Terms: Not Available to Industry
How to cite: LLP957 was a gift from Ryan Lister (Addgene plasmid # 239879 ; http://n2t.net/addgene:239879 ; RRID:Addgene_239879)
